>Addgene plasmid #73754 | Nabi2.242 | depositor full sequence | sequence record 136686 | Nabi2.242 sequence 7625 bps
GACGGATCGGGAGATCTCCCGATCCCCTATGGTGCACTCTCAGTACAATCTGCTCTGATGCCGCATAGTT
AAGCCAGTATCTGCTCCCTGCTTGTGTGTTGGAGGTCGCTGAGTAGTGCGCGAGCAAAATTTAAGCTACA
ACAAGGCAAGGCTTGACCGACAATTGCATGAAGAATCTGCTTAGGGTTAGGCGTTTTGCGCTGCTTCGCG
ATGTACGGGCCAGATATACGCGTTGACATTGATTATTGACTAGTTATTAATAGTAATCAATTACGGGGTC
ATTAGTTCATAGCCCATATATGGAGTTCCGCGTTACATAACTTACGGTAAATGGCCCGCCTGGCTGACCG
CCCAACGACCCCCGCCCATTGACGTCAATAATGACGTATGTTCCCATAGTAACGCCAATAGGGACTTTCC
ATTGACGTCAATGGGTGGAGTATTTACGGTAAACTGCCCACTTGGCAGTACATCAAGTGTATCATATGCC
AAGTACGCCCCCTATTGACGTCAATGACGGTAAATGGCCCGCCTGGCATTATGCCCAGTACATGACCTTA
TGGGACTTTCCTACTTGGCAGTACATCTACGTATTAGTCATCGCTATTACCATGGTGATGCGGTTTTGGC
AGTACATCAATGGGCGTGGATAGCGGTTTGACTCACGGGGATTTCCAAGTCTCCACCCCATTGACGTCAA
TGGGAGTTTGTTTTGGCACCAAAATCAACGGGACTTTCCAAAATGTCGTAACAACTCCGCCCCATTGACG
CAAATGGGCGGTAGGCGTGTACGGTGGGAGGTCTATATAAGCAGAGCTCTCTGGCTAACTAGAGAACCCA
CTGCTTACTGGCTTATCGAAATTAATACGACTCACTATAGGGAGACCCAAGCTGGCTAGCGTTTATGGAG
GGATTCGACGGTTCAGATTTTAGTCCTCCAGCTGATTTAGTTGGCGTTGACGGTGCAGTCATGCGGAACG
TCGTTGACGTCACGATAAATGGTGACGTCACTGCTCCGCCGAAAGCTGCGCCAAGAAAAAGTGAATCGGT
AAAGAAAGTTCATTGGAATGATGTAGACCAAGGACCGAGTGAAAAACCAGAGACAAGACAGGAGGAACGA
ATAGATATACCCGAGATTTCAGGTCTATGGTGGGGCGAGAATGAACATGGAGTGGACGATGGGAGAATGA
TGGTGAGCAAGGGCGAGGAGCTGTTCACCGGGGTGGTGCCCATCCTGGTCGAGCTGGACGGCGACGTAAA
CGGCCACAAGTTCAGCGTCCGCGGCGAGGGCGAGGGCGATGCCACCAACGGCAAGCTGACCCTGAAGTTC
ATCTGCACCACCGGCAAGCTGCCCGTGCCCTGGCCCACCCTCGTGACCACCTTCGGCTACGGCGTGGCCT
GCTTCAGCCGCTACCCCGACCACATGAAGCAGCACGACTTCTTCAAGTCCGCCATGCCCGAAGGCTACGT
CCAGGAGCGCACCATCTCTTTCAAGGACGACGGTACCTACAAGACCCGCGCCGAGGTGAAGTTCGAGGGC
GACACCCTGGTGAACCGCATCGAGCTGAAGGGCATCGACTTCAAGGAGGACGGCAACATCCTGGGGCACA
AGCTGGAGTACAACTTCAACAGCCACAACGTCTATATCACGGCCGACAAGCAGAAGAACGGCATCAAGGC
TAACTTCAAGATCCGCCACAACGTTGAGGACGGCAGCGTGCAGCTCGCCGACCACTACCAGCAGAACACC
CCCATCGGCGACGGCCCCGTGCTGCTGCCCGACAACCACTACCTGAGCCATCAGTCCGCCCTGAGCAAAG
ACCCCAACGAGAAGCGCGATCACATGGTCCTGCTGGAGTTCGTGACCGCCGCCGAGATACCTACTACTGG
TGTAGGTCGCGTCCAGTTTCGTGTCCGAGCAGTGATTGATCATCTAGGGATGCGAGTCTTTGGAGTCTTC
CTAATTTTCTTGGACATCATCCTCATGATCATTGATCTCAGTCTTCCAGGAAAAAGTGAATCTTCACAAT
CCTTTTATGACGGGATGGCTTTGGCTCTTTCTTGTTATTTCATGCTGGATTTAGGATTAAGGATATTTGC
CTACGGGCCCAAGAATTTCTTCACCAACCCCTGGGAGGTTGCTGATGGTTTGATTATCGTTGTCACATTC
GTCGTCACGATATTTTACACTGTGTTAGATGAATACGTGCAAGAAACAGGAGCCGATGGTTTGGGGCAAT
TGGTTGTGTTGGCCCGTTTGCTGCGTGTGGTTCGATTAGCAAGAATATTTTATTCCCACCAACAAATGAA
GGCTTCAAGCAGAAGAATGGTGTCTAAGGGCGAAGAGCTGATCAAGGAAAATATGCGTATGAAGGTGGTC
ATGGAAGGTTCGGTCAACGGCCACCAATTCAAATGCACAGGTGAAGGAGAAGGCAATCCGTACATGGGAA
CTCAAACCATGAGGATCAAAGTCATCGAGGGAGGACCCCTGCCATTTGCCTTTGACATTCTTGCCACGTC
GTTCATGTATGGCAGCCGTACTTTTATCAAGTACCCGAAAGGCATTCCTGATTTCTTTAAACAGTCCTTT
CCTGAGGGTTTTACTTGGGAAAGAGTTACGAGATACGAAGATGGTGGAGTCGTCACCGTCATGCAGGACA
CCAGCCTTGAGGATGGCTGTCTCGTTTACCACGTCCAAGTCAGAGGGGTAAACTTTCCCTCCAATGGTCC
CGTGATGCAGAAGAAGACCAAGGGTTGGGAGCCTAATACAGAGATGATGTATCCAGCAGATGGTGGTCTG
AGGGGATACACTCATATGGCACTGAAAGTTGATGGTGGTGGCCATCTGTCTTGCTCTTTCGTAACAACTT
ACAGGTCAAAAAAGACCGTCGGGAACATCAAGATGCCCGGTATCCATGCCGTTGATCACCGCCTGGAAAG
GTTAGAGGAAAGTGACAATGAAATGTTCGTAGTACAACGCGAACACGCAGTTGCCAAGTTCGCCGGGCTT
GGTGGTGGGATGGACGAGCTGTACAAGTAATAGGCGCGCCCTCGACTGTGCCTTCTAGTTGCCAGCCATC
TGTTGTTTGCCCCTCCCCCGTGCCTTCCTTGACCCTGGAAGGTGCCACTCCCACTGTCCTTTCCTAATAA
AATGAGGAAATTGCATCGCATTGTCTGAGTAGGTGTCATTCTATTCTGGGGGGTGGGGTGGGGCAGGACA
GCAAGGGGGAGGATTGGGAAGACAATAGCAGGCATGCTGGGGATGCGGTGGGCTCTATGGCTTCTGAGGC
GGAAAGAACCAGCTGGGGCTCTAGGGGGTATCCCC
[124 nt withheld, positions 3326-3449]
C
[91 nt withheld, positions 3451-3541]
A
[49 nt withheld, positions 3543-3591]
CCTTTGACGTTGGAGTCCACGTTCTTT
[37 nt withheld, positions 3619-3655]
ACCCTATCTCGGTCTATTCTTTTGATTTATAAGGGATTTTGCCGATTTCGGCCTATTGGTTAAAAAATGA
GCTGATTTAACAAAAATTTAACGCGAATTAATTCTGTGGAATGTGTGTCAGTTAGGGTGTGGAAAGTCCC
CAGGCTCCCCAGCAGGCAGAAGTATGCAAAGCATGCATCTCAATTAGTCAGCAACCAGGTGTGGAAAGTC
CCCAGGCTCCCCAGCAGGCAGAAGTATGCAAAGCATGCATCTCAATTAGTCAGCAACCATAGTCCCGCCC
CTAACTCCGCCCATCCCGCCCCTAACTCCGCCCAGTTCCGCCCATTCTCCGCCCCATGGCTGACTAATTT
TTTTTATTTATGCAGAGGCCGAGGCCGCCTCTGCCTCTGAGCTATTCCAGAAGTAGTGAGGAGGCTTTTT
TGGAGGCCTAGGCTTTTGCAAAAAGCTCCCGGGAGCTTGTATATCCATTTTCGGATCTGATCAGCACGTG
ATGAAAAAGCCTGAACTCACCGCGACGTCTGTCGAGAAGTTTCTGATCGAAAAGTTCGACAGCGTCTCCG
ACCTGATGCAGCTCTCGGAGGGCGAAGAATCTCGTGCTTTCAGCTTCGATGTAGGAGGGCGTGGATATGT
CCTGCGGGTAAATAGCTGCGCCGATGGTTTCTACAAAGATCGTTATGTTTATCGGCACTTTGCATCGGCC
GCGCTCCCGATTCCGGAAGTGCTTGACATTGGGGAATTCAGCGAGAGCCTGACCTATTGCATCTCCCGCC
GTGCACAGGGTGTCACGTTGCAAGACCTGCCTGAAACCGAACTGCCCGCTGTTCTGCAGCCGGTCGCGGA
GGCCATGGATGCGATCGCTGCGGCCGATCTTAGCCAGACGAGCGGGTTCGGCCCATTCGGACCGCAAGGA
ATCGGTCAATACACTACATGGCGTGATTTCATATGCGCGATTGCTGATCCCCATGTGTATCACTGGCAAA
CTGTGATGGACGACACCGTCAGTGCGTCCGTCGCGCAGGCTCTCGATGAGCTGATGCTTTGGGCCGAGGA
CTGCCCCGAAGTCCGGCACCTCGTGCACGCGGATTTCGGCTCCAACAATGTCCTGACGGACAATGGCCGC
ATAACAGCGGTCATTGACTGGAGCGAGGCGATGTTCGGGGATTCCCAATACGAGGTCGCCAACATCTTCT
TCTGGAGGCCGTGGTTGGCTTGTATGGAGCAGCAGACGCGCTACTTCGAGCGGAGGCATCCGGAGCTTGC
AGGATCGCCGCGGCTCCGGGCGTATATGCTCCGCATTGGTCTTGACCAACTCTATCAGAGCTTGGTTGAC
GGCAATTTCGATGATGCAGCTTGGGCGCAGGGTCGATGCGACGCAATCGTCCGATCCGGAGCCGGGACTG
TCGGGCGTACACAAATCGCCCGCAGAAGCGCGGCCGTCTGGACCGATGGCTGTGTAGAAGTACTCGCCGA
TAGTGGAAACCGACGCCCCAGCACTCGTCCGAGGGCAAAGGAATAGCACGTGCTACGAGATTTCGATTCC
ACCGCCGCCTTCTATGAAAGGTTGGGCTTCGGAATCGTTTTCCGGGACGCCGGCTGGATGATCCTCCAGC
GCGGGGATCTCATGCTGGAGTTCTTCGCCCACCCCAACTTGTTTATTGCAGCTTATAATGGTTACAAATA
AAGCAATAGCATCACAAATTTCACAAATAAAGCATTTTTTTCACTGCATTCTAGTTGTGGTTTGTCCAAA
CTCATCAATGTATCTTATCATGTCTGTATACCGTCGACCTCTAGCTAGAGCTTGGCGTAATCATGGTCAT
AGCTGTTTCCTGTGTGAAATTGTTATCCGCTCACAATTCCACACAACATACGAGCCGGAAGCATAAAGTG
TAAAGCCTGGGGTGCCTAATGAGTGAGCTAACTCACATTAATTGCGTTGCGCTCACTGCCCGCTTTCCAG
TCGGGAAACCTGTCGTGCCAGCTGCATTAATGAATCGGCCAACGCGCGGGGAGAGGCGGTTTGCGTATTG
GGCGCTCTTCCGCTTCCTCGCTCACTGACTCGCTGCGCTCGGTCGTTCGGCTGCGGCGAGCGGTATCAGC
TCACTCAAAGGCGGTAATACGGTTATCCACAGAATCAGGGGATAACGCAGGAAAGAACATGTGAGCAAAA
GGCCAGCAAAAGGCCAGGAACCGTAAAAAGGCCGCGTTGCTGGCGTTTTTCCATAGGCTCCGCCCCCCTG
ACGAGCATCACAAAAATCGACGCTCAAGTCAGAGGTGGCGAAACCCGACAGGACTATAAAGATACCAGGC
GTTTCCCCCTGGAAGCTCCCTCGTGCGCTCTCCTGTTCCGACCCTGCCGCTTACCGGATACCTGTCCGCC
TTTCTCCCTTCGGGAAGCGTGGCGCTTTCTCATAGCTCACGCTGTAGGTATCTCAGTTCGGTGTAGGTCG
TTCGCTCCAAGCTGGGCTGTGTGCACGAACCCCCCGTTCAGCCCGACCGCTGCGCCTTATCCGGTAACTA
TCGTCTTGAGTCCAACCCGGTAAGACACGACTTATCGCCACTGGCAGCAGCCACTGGTAACAGGATTAGC
AGAGCGAGGTATGTAGGCGGTGCTACAGAGTTCTTGAAGTGGTGGCCTAACTACGGCTACACTAGAAGAA
CAGTATTTGGTATCTGCGCTCTGCTGAAGCCAGTTACCTTCGGAAAAAGAGTTGGTAGCTCTTGATCCGG
CAAACAAACCACCGCTGGTAGCGGTTTTTTTGTTTGCAAGCAGCAGATTACGCGCAGAAAAAAAGGATCT
CAAGAAGATCCTTTGATCTTTTCTACGGGGTCTGACGCTCAGTGGAACGAAAACTCACGTTAAGGGATTT
TGGTCATGAGATTATCAAAAAGGATCTTCACCTAGATCCTTTTAAATTAAAAATGAAGTTTTAAATCAAT
CTAAAGTATATATGAGTAAACTTGGTCTGACAGTTACCAATGCTTAATCAGTGAGGCACCTATCTCAGCG
ATCTGTCTATTTCGTTCATCCATAGTTGCCTGACTCCCCGTCGTGTAGATAACTACGATACGGGAGGGCT
TACCATCTGGCCCCAGTGCTGCAATGATACCGCGAGACCCACGCTCACCGGCTCCAGATTTATCAGCAAT
AAACCAGCCAGCCGGAAGGGCCGAGCGCAGAAGTGGTCCTGCAACTTTATCCGCCTCCATCCAGTCTATT
AATTGTTGCCGGGAAGCTAGAGTAAGTAGTTCGCCAGTTAATAGTTTGCGCAACGTTGTTGCCATTGCTA
CAGGCATCGTGGTGTCACGCTCGTCGTTTGGTATGGCTTCATTCAGCTCCGGTTCCCAACGATCAAGGCG
AGTTACATGATCCCCCATGTTGTGCAAAAAAGCGGTTAGCTCCTTCGGTCCTCCGATCGTTGTCAGAAGT
AAGTTGGCCGCAGTGTTATCACTCATGGTTATGGCAGCACTGCATAATTCTCTTACTGTCATGCCATCCG
TAAGATGCTTTTCTGTGACTGGTGAGTACTCAACCAAGTCATTCTGAGAATAGTGTATGCGGCGACCGAG
TTGCTCTTGCCCGGCGTCAATACGGGATAATACCGCGCCACATAGCAGAACTTTAAAAGTGCTCATCATT
GGAAAACGTTCTTCGGGGCGAAAACTCTCAAGGATCTTACCGCTGTTGAGATCCAGTTCGATGTAACCCA
CTCGTGCACCCAACTGATCTTCAGCATCTTTTACTTTCACCAGCGTTTCTGGGTGAGCAAAAACAGGAAG
GCAAAATGCCGCAAAAAAGGGAATAAGGGCGACACGGAAATGTTGAATACTCATACTCTTCCTTTTTCAA
TATTATTGAAGCATTTATCAGGGTTATTGTCTCATGAGCGGATACATATTTGAATGTATTTAGAAAAATA
AACAAATAGGGGTTCCGCGCACATTTCCCCGAAAAGTGCCACCTGACGTC
Features (pLannotate 1.2.2; 21 found; start..end, strand, type, name):
     28..80      -  misc_feature   bom (fragment): basis of mobility region from pBR322
    235..614     +  enhancer       CMV enhancer: human cytomegalovirus immediate early enhancer
    615..818     +  promoter       CMV promoter: human cytomegalovirus (CMV) immediate early promoter
    814..847     +  LTR            5' LTR (truncated) (fragment): truncated 5' long terminal repeat (LTR) from HIV-1
    863..881     +  promoter       T7 promoter: promoter for bacteriophage T7 RNA polymerase
   1190..1879    +  CDS            Clover: Clover is a basic (constitutively fluorescent) green/yellow fluorescent protein published in 2012, derived from Aequorea victoria. It is reported to be a rapidly-maturing weak dimer with high acid sensitivity.
   2327..3037    +  CDS            mRuby2: mRuby2 is a basic (constitutively fluorescent) red fluorescent protein published in 2012, derived from Entacmaea quadricolor. It has moderate acid sensitivity.
   3056..3280    +  polyA_signal   bGH poly(A) signal: bovine growth hormone polyadenylation signal
   3284..3305    +  promoter       SV40 promoter (fragment): SV40 enhancer and early promoter
   3326..3754    +  rep_origin     f1 ori (sequence partly withheld): f1 bacteriophage origin of replication; arrow indicates direction of (+) strand synthesis
   3768..4097    +  promoter       SV40 promoter: SV40 enhancer and early promoter
   4146..5171    +  CDS            HygR: aminoglycoside phosphotransferase from E. coli; aph(4)-Ia; confers resistance to hygromycin
   5181..5306    +  CDS            ble (fragment): BLE_KLEPN - Experimental evidence at protein level: Swiss-Prot protein existence level 1. Binding protein with a strong affinity to the bleomycin family of antibiotics. Binds to CL990; an antimitotic-antibiotic compound. From Klebsiella pneumoniae.
   5301..5422    +  polyA_signal   SV40 poly(A) signal: SV40 polyadenylation signal
   5495..5511    -  protein_bind   lac operator: The lac repressor binds to the lac operator to inhibit transcription in E. coli. This inhibition can be relieved by adding lactose or isopropyl-β-D-thiogalactopyranoside (IPTG). lac repressor encoded by lacI
   5519..5549    -  promoter       lac promoter: promoter for the E. coli lac operon
   5564..5585    -  protein_bind   CAP binding site: CAP binding activates transcription in the presence of cAMP. E. coli catabolite activator protein
   5598..5690    -  CDS            lacI (fragment): lac repressor; lacI; The lac repressor binds to the lac operator to inhibit transcription in E. coli. This inhibition can be relieved by adding lactose or isopropyl-β-D-thiogalactopyranoside (IPTG).
   5873..6458    -  rep_origin     ori: high-copy-number ColE1/pMB1/pBR322/pUC origin of replication
   6629..7489    -  CDS            AmpR: β-lactamase; bla; confers resistance to ampicillin, carbenicillin, and related antibiotics
   7490..7594    -  promoter       AmpR promoter: bla
