[The description below was written by a language model from this plasmid's Addgene catalogue record and pLannotate feature annotations shown in this document.]
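Description:
Nabi2.242 is a mammalian expression plasmid built on the pUB2.1 backbone (about 7.6 kb in total) that encodes a genetically encoded, FRET-based fluorescent protein voltage sensor. It is propagated in E. coli through a high-copy ColE1/pUC-type origin and selected with ampicillin via the β-lactamase gene and its native promoter. An f1 origin is also present, along with remnants of lac regulatory sequences and a bom fragment that appear to be carried over from the backbone. For selection in mammalian cells, the feature table shows an SV40 enhancer/early promoter driving a hygromycin resistance gene, followed by a short ble fragment and an SV40 polyadenylation signal.

The sensor cassette is driven by the human CMV immediate early enhancer and promoter and terminated by the bovine growth hormone polyadenylation signal. A T7 promoter sits just upstream of the coding region. Within the cassette, the annotation identifies the green/yellow fluorescent protein Clover and the red fluorescent protein mRuby2 on the same strand, separated by several hundred bases of unannotated sequence, with additional unannotated sequence upstream of Clover. According to the record, the two fluorescent proteins are inserted at different positions in the Ciona voltage-sensitive domain, so these unannotated stretches presumably correspond to segments of that domain, although the feature table does not label them. In this design, Clover would act as the FRET donor and mRuby2 as the acceptor. Voltage-dependent conformational changes in the membrane-embedded sensing domain alter the energy transfer between them, giving an optical readout of membrane potential. The construct was developed as part of work optimizing FRET interactions to obtain fast voltage sensors and is suited to optical recording of electrical activity in transfected mammalian cells.
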