Addgene plasmid #73754: Nabi2.242
Purpose: Nabi2.242 is a FRET (Förster Resonance Energy Transfer)-based protein voltage sensor. This probe contains Clover and mRuby2 inserted at different locations in the Ciona voltage sensitive domain.
Depositing lab: Bradley Baker. Depositing organization: Korea Institute of Science and Technology. Publication: Developing Fast Fluorescent Protein Voltage Sensors by Optimizing FRET Interactions. Sung U, Sepehri-Rad M, Piao HH, Jin L, Hughes T, Cohen LB, Baker BJ. PLoS One. 2015 Nov 20;10(11):e0141585. doi: 10.1371/journal.pone.0141585. eCollection 2015. PubMed 26587834.
Backbone
  Vector backbone: pUB2.1
  Backbone size w/o insert (bp): 5500
  Total vector size (bp): 7625
  Vector type: Mammalian Expression
Growth in bacteria
  Bacterial resistance: Ampicillin, 100 μg/mL
  Growth temperature: 37°C
  Growth strain: DH5alpha
  Copy number: Unknown
Gene/Insert
  Gene/Insert name: Nabi2.242
Terms and licenses: Academic/Nonprofit Terms; Industry Terms: Not Available to Industry
How to cite: Nabi2.242 was a gift from Bradley Baker (Addgene plasmid # 73754 ; http://n2t.net/addgene:73754 ; RRID:Addgene_73754)
