>Addgene plasmid #73754 | Nabi2.242 | addgene partial sequence | sequence record 140306 | CMV-F 5'-CGCAAATGGGCGGTAGGCGTG-3'
CTATATAAGCAGAGCTCTCTGGCTAACTAGAGAACCCACTGCTTACTGGCTTATCGAAATTAATACGACT
CACTATAGGGAGACCCAAGCTGGCTAGCGTTTATGGAGGGATTCGACGGTTCAGATTTTAGTCCTCCAGC
TGATTTAGTTGGCGTTGACGGTGCAGTCATGCGGAACGTCGTTGACGTCACGATAAATGGTGACGTCACT
GCTCCGCCGAAAGCTGCGCCAAGAAAAAGTGAATCGGTAAAGAAAGTTCATTGGAATGATGTAGACCAAG
GACCGAGTGAAAAACCAGAGACAAGACAGGAGGAACGAATAGATATACCCGAGATTTCAGGTCTATGGTG
GGGCGAGAATGAACATGGAGTGGACGATGGGAGAATGATGGTGAGCAAGGGCGAGGAGCTGTTCACCGGG
GTGGTGCCCATCCTGGTCGAGCTGGACGGCGACGTAAACGGCCACAAGTTCAGCGTCCGCGGCGAGGGCG
AGGGCGATGCCACCAACGGCAAGCTGACCCTGAAGTTCATCTGCACCACCGGCAAGCTGCCCGTGCCCTG
GCCCACCCTCGTGACCACCTTCGGCTACGGCGTGGCCTGCTTCAGCCGCTACCCCGACCACATGAAGCAG
CACGACTTCTTCAAGTCCGCCATGCCCGAAGGCTACGTCCAGGAGCGCACCATCTCTTTCAAGGACGACG
GTACCTACAAGACCCGCGCCGAGGTGAAGTTCGAGGGCGACACCCTGGTGAACCGCATCGAGCTGAAGGG
CATCGACTTCAAGGAGGACGGCAACATCCTGGGGCACAAGCTGGAGTACAACTTCAACAGCCACAACGTC
TATATCACGGCCGACAAGCAGAAGAACGGCATCAAGGCTAACTTCAAGATCCGCCACAACGTTGAGGACG
GCAGCGTGCAGCTCGCCGACCACTACCAGCAGAACACCCCCATCGGCGACGGCCCCGTGCTGCTGCCCGA
CAACCACTACCTGAGCCATCAGTCCGCCCTGAGCAAAGACCCCAACGAGAAGCGCGATCACATGGTCCTG
CTGGAGT
