>Addgene plasmid #73754 | Nabi2.242 | addgene partial sequence | sequence record 140307 | F1ori-R 5'-AGGGAAGAAAGCGAAAGGAG-3'
[67 nt withheld, positions 1-67]
GGGGATACCCCCTAGAGCCCCAGCTGGTTCTTTCCGCCTCAGAAGCCATAGAGCCCACCGCATCCCCAGC
ATGCCTGCTATTGTCTTCCCAATCCTCCCCCTTGCTGTCCTGCCCCACCCCACCCCCCAGAATAGAATGA
CACCTACTCAGACAATGCGATGCAATTTCCTCATTTTATTAGGAAAGGACAGTGGGAGTGGCACCTTCCA
GGGTCAAGGAAGGCACGGGGGAGGGGCAAACAACAGATGGCTGGCAACTAGAAGGCACAGTCGAGGGCGC
GCCTATTACTTGTACAGCTCGTCCATCCCACCACCAAGCCCGGCGAACTTGGCAACTGCGTGTTCGCGTT
GTACTACGAACATTTCATTGTCACTTTCCTCTAACCTTTCCAGGCGGTGATCAACGGCATGGATACCGGG
CATCTTGATGTTCCCGACGGTCTTTTTTGACCTGTAAGTTGTTACGAAAGAGCAAGACAGATGGCCACCA
CCATCAACTTTCAGTGCCATATGAGTGTATCCCCTCAGACCACCATCTGCTGGATACATCATCTCTGTAT
TAGGCTCCCAACCCTTGGTCTTCTTCTGCATCACGGGACCATTGGAGGGAAAGTTTACCCCTCTGACTTG
GACGTGGTAAACGAGACAGCCATCCTCAAGGCTGGTGTCCTGCATGACGGTGACGACTCCACCATCTTCG
TATCTCGTAACTCTTTCCCAAGTAAAACCCTCAGGAAAGGACTGTTTAAAGAAATCAGGAATGCCTTTCG
GGTACTTGATAAAAGTACGGCTGCCATACATGAACGACGTGGCAAGAATGTCAAAGGCAAATGGCAGGGG
TCCTCCCTCGATGACTTTGATCCTCATGGTTTGAGTTCCCATGTACGGATTGCCTTCTCCTTCACCTGTG
CATTTGAATTGGTGGCCGTTGACCGAACCTTCCATGACCACCTTCATACGCATATTTTCCTTGATCAGCT
CTTCGCCCTTAGACACCATTCTTCTGCTTGAAGCCTTCATT
