>Addgene plasmid #73754 | Nabi2.242 | addgene partial sequence | sequence record 140309 | mRuby2-R 5'- tccctcgatgactttgatcc-3'
GTACGGATTGCCTTCTCCTTCACCTGTGCATTTGAATTGGTGGCCGTTGACCGAACCTTCCATGACCACC
TTCATACGCATATTTTCCTTGATCAGCTCTTCGCCCTTAGACACCATTCTTCTGCTTGAAGCCTTCATTT
GTTGGTGGGAATAAAATATTCTTGCTAATCGAACCACACGCAGCAAACGGGCCAACACAACCAATTGCCC
CAAACCATCGGCTCCTGTTTCTTGCACGTATTCATCTAACACAGTGTAAAATATCGTGACGACGAATGTG
ACAACGATAATCAAACCATCAGCAACCTCCCAGGGGTTGGTGAAGAAATTCTTGGGCCCGTAGGCAAATA
TCCTTAATCCTAAATCCAGCATGAAATAACAAGAAAGAGCCAAAGCCATCCCGTCATAAAAGGATTGTGA
AGATTCACTTTTTCCTGGAAGACTGAGATCAATGATCATGAGGATGATGTCCAAGAAAATTAGGAAGACT
CCAAAGACTCGCATCCCTAGATGATCAATCACTGCTCGGACACGAAACTGGACGCGACCTACACCAGTAG
TAGGTATCTCGGCGGCGGTCACGAACTCCAGCAGGACCATGTGATCGCGCTTCTCGTTGGGGTCTTTGCT
CAGGGCGGACTGATGGCTCAGGTAGTGGTTGTCGGGCAGCAGCACGGGGCCGTCGCCGATGGGGGTGTTC
TGCTGGTAGTGGTCGGCGAGCTGCACGCTGCCGTCCTCAACGTTGTGGCGGATCTTGAAGTTAGCCTTGA
TGCCGTTCTTCTGCTTGTCGGCCGTGATATAGACGTTGTGGCTGTTGAAGTTGTACTCCAGCTTGTGCCC
CAGGATGTTGCCGTCCTCCTTGAAGTCGATGCCCTTCAGCTCGATGCGGTTCACCAGGGTGTCGCCCTCG
AACTTCACCTCGGCGCGGGTCTTGTAGGTACCGTCGTCCTTGAAAGAGATGGTGCGCTCCTGGACGTAGC
CTTCGGGCATGGCGGACTTGAAGAAGTCGTGCTGCTTCATGTGGTCGGGGTAGCGGCTGAAGCAGGCCAC
GCCGTAGCCGAAGGTGGTCACGAGGGTGGGCCAGGGCACGGGCAGCTTGCCGGTGGTGCAGA
